Addgene plasmid #91851: pGL4.23-IL2RA CaRE4 SNP (plus strand)
Purpose: Luciferase reporter for IL2RA enhancer (IGI-P0346)
Depositing lab: Jacob Corn. Depositing organization: University of California, Berkeley. Publication: Discovery of stimulation-responsive immune enhancers with CRISPR activation. Simeonov DR, Gowen BG, Boontanrart M, Roth TL, Gagnon JD, Mumbach MR, Satpathy AT, Lee Y, Bray NL, Chan AY, Lituiev DS, Nguyen ML, Gate RE, Subramaniam M, Li Z, Woo JM, Mitros T, Ray GJ, Curie GL, Naddaf N, Chu JS, Ma H, Boyer E, Van Gool F, Huang H, Liu R, Tobin VR, Schumann K, Daly MJ, Farh KK, Ansel KM, Ye CJ, Greenleaf WJ, Anderson MS, Bluestone JA, Chang HY, Corn JE, Marson A. Nature. 2017 Sep 7;549(7670):111-115. doi: 10.1038/nature23875. Epub 2017 Aug 30. PubMed 28854172.
Backbone
  Vector backbone: pGL4.23
  Backbone manufacturer: Promega
  Backbone size w/o insert (bp): 4283
  Vector type: Mammalian Expression, Luciferase
Growth in bacteria
  Bacterial resistance: Ampicillin, 100 μg/mL
  Growth temperature: 37°C
  Growth strain: DH5alpha
  Copy number: High Copy
Gene/Insert
  Gene/Insert name: IL2RA CaRE4 SNP (plus strand)
  Species: H. sapiens (human)
  Insert size (bp): 500
  Mutation: rs61839660 C>T
  Entrez Gene: IL2RA (a.k.a. CD25, IDDM10, IL2R, IMD41, TCGFR, p55)
  Cloning method: Gibson Cloning
Terms and licenses: Academic/Nonprofit Terms; Industry Terms: Not Available to Industry
Depositor comments: Cloned from gBlock
How to cite: pGL4.23-IL2RA CaRE4 SNP (plus strand) was a gift from Jacob Corn (Addgene plasmid # 91851 ; http://n2t.net/addgene:91851 ; RRID:Addgene_91851)
