[The description below was written by a language model from this plasmid's Addgene catalogue record and pLannotate feature annotations shown in this document.]
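Description:
pGL4.23-IL2RA CaRE4 SNP (plus strand) is a firefly luciferase enhancer-reporter plasmid built on the Promega pGL4.23 backbone for transient expression in mammalian cells. It is maintained in E. coli as a high-copy plasmid through a ColE1/pUC-type origin and selected with ampicillin via the β-lactamase gene. The sequenced record is 4,766 nt, consistent with the 4,283 bp backbone plus an insert of about 500 bp.

The insert is a human genomic fragment from the IL2RA (CD25) locus termed CaRE4, synthesised as a gene fragment and introduced by Gibson assembly in the plus-strand orientation. It carries the T allele of the single-nucleotide variant rs61839660 (C>T). The insert itself is not annotated in the feature table, but the unannotated stretch upstream of the minimal promoter (before position 560) is the likely location. Downstream lies minP, a minimal TATA-box promoter with low basal activity, followed by the synthetic luc2 firefly luciferase coding sequence and an SV40 polyadenylation signal. Because minP drives little transcription on its own, luciferase output reflects the enhancer activity of the cloned element. A synthetic poly(A) signal and an RNA polymerase II pause site from the human α2 globin gene sit upstream of the cloning region and limit read-through transcription from the backbone, which would otherwise raise background. The short large T antigen and tetracycline-resistance fragments in the annotation are probably residual backbone sequence rather than functional genes.

The stated purpose is a luciferase reporter for the IL2RA enhancer. The construct presumably allows the variant allele's regulatory activity to be compared with a reference-allele or opposite-orientation counterpart, in work on stimulation-responsive immune enhancers.
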