Features (pLannotate 1.2.2; 10 found; start..end, strand, type, name):
    560..591     +  promoter       minP: minimal TATA-box promoter with low basal activity
    624..2276    +  CDS            luciferase: firefly luciferase synthetic luc2 version of the luciferase gene
   2320..2441    -  polyA_signal   SV40 poly(A) signal: SV40 polyadenylation signal
   2464..2532    -  CDS            large T antigen (fragment): large T antigen from SV40 (simian virus 40)
   2548..2680    +  CDS            TcR (fragment): tetracycline efflux protein; tet; confers resistance to tetracycline
   2860..3448    -  rep_origin     ori: high-copy-number ColE1/pMB1/pBR322/pUC origin of replication
   3648..4508    -  CDS            AmpR: β-lactamase confers resistance to ampicillin, carbenicillin, and related antibiotics
   4509..4550    -  promoter       AmpR promoter (fragment): bla
   4613..4661    +  polyA_signal   poly(A) signal: synthetic polyadenylation signal
   4675..4766    +  misc_feature   pause site: RNA polymerase II transcriptional pause signal from the human α2 globin gene
>Addgene plasmid #91851 | pGL4.23-IL2RA CaRE4 SNP (plus strand) | addgene full sequence | sequence record 180042 | Addgene NGS Result
GGCCTAACTGGCCGGTACCTGAGCTCGCTAGCCTCCCTCTTCCTCCTGTACCCTCAACCCATCAGCTGCC
TGTACTGCTGTAGCAACAACTTCTCTCTGAAAACCTTCCCAGGGGAGAAAACGCGCCCCCCCTCACGCCT
CAGAGGCACACACCTATCCTAGCCTTTGTTTTTTTATTGCTGAGAGTACAGAAAGCAGCGGCTTCTGAAG
GAGGTATTTATTTTGGTCCCAAACAGAAAAGAGTGGGTGATTCTGTGGGCAGAGGTGGCAATTCCTGAAT
GTGGTATGGTGACTCACGCCCGGAGGTGCTCAGAATTTCCTCTGTTTTGTGGCTGCTGGGGCAGGTGCGA
CACTGCCGCTTTCTCTAAAGATGCCCCCAAGCTGCTCTGGGGGTAGAAGGAAGGCTGCAGGGAACAGCAG
GACCCGGAGAACCCAGACCCCAAGGACCAGGTGGTCCTTAAGCCATCCTGCAGGAGGCCGGCTGCTCTAG
CAGGTTGAGGAGTGCCACGCGGCTCTGTGGGTACCGCCTCACTTGGCCTCGGCGGCCAAGCTTAGACACT
AGAGGGTATATAATGGAAGCTCGACTTCCAGCTTGGCAATCCGGTACTGTTGGTAAAGCCACCATGGAAG
ATGCCAAAAACATTAAGAAGGGCCCAGCGCCATTCTACCCACTCGAAGACGGGACCGCCGGCGAGCAGCT
GCACAAAGCCATGAAGCGCTACGCCCTGGTGCCCGGCACCATCGCCTTTACCGACGCACATATCGAGGTG
GACATTACCTACGCCGAGTACTTCGAGATGAGCGTTCGGCTGGCAGAAGCTATGAAGCGCTATGGGCTGA
ATACAAACCATCGGATCGTGGTGTGCAGCGAGAATAGCTTGCAGTTCTTCATGCCCGTGTTGGGTGCCCT
GTTCATCGGTGTGGCTGTGGCCCCAGCTAACGACATCTACAACGAGCGCGAGCTGCTGAACAGCATGGGC
ATCAGCCAGCCCACCGTCGTATTCGTGAGCAAGAAAGGGCTGCAAAAGATCCTCAACGTGCAAAAGAAGC
TACCGATCATACAAAAGATCATCATCATGGATAGCAAGACCGACTACCAGGGCTTCCAAAGCATGTACAC
CTTCGTGACTTCCCATTTGCCACCCGGCTTCAACGAGTACGACTTCGTGCCCGAGAGCTTCGACCGGGAC
AAAACCATCGCCCTGATCATGAACAGTAGTGGCAGTACCGGATTGCCCAAGGGCGTAGCCCTACCGCACC
GCACCGCTTGTGTCCGATTCAGTCATGCCCGCGACCCCATCTTCGGCAACCAGATCATCCCCGACACCGC
TATCCTCAGCGTGGTGCCATTTCACCACGGCTTCGGCATGTTCACCACGCTGGGCTACTTGATCTGCGGC
TTTCGGGTCGTGCTCATGTACCGCTTCGAGGAGGAGCTATTCTTGCGCAGCTTGCAAGACTATAAGATTC
AATCTGCCCTGCTGGTGCCCACACTATTTAGCTTCTTCGCTAAGAGCACTCTCATCGACAAGTACGACCT
AAGCAACTTGCACGAGATCGCCAGCGGCGGGGCGCCGCTCAGCAAGGAGGTAGGTGAGGCCGTGGCCAAA
CGCTTCCACCTACCAGGCATCCGCCAGGGCTACGGCCTGACAGAAACAACCAGCGCCATTCTGATCACCC
CCGAAGGGGACGACAAGCCTGGCGCAGTAGGCAAGGTGGTGCCCTTCTTCGAGGCTAAGGTGGTGGACTT
GGACACCGGTAAGACACTGGGTGTGAACCAGCGCGGCGAGCTGTGCGTCCGTGGCCCCATGATCATGAGC
GGCTACGTTAACAACCCCGAGGCTACAAACGCTCTCATCGACAAGGACGGCTGGCTGCACAGCGGCGACA
TCGCCTACTGGGACGAGGACGAGCACTTCTTCATCGTGGACCGGCTGAAGAGCCTGATCAAATACAAGGG
CTACCAGGTAGCCCCAGCCGAACTGGAGAGCATCCTGCTGCAACACCCCAACATCTTCGACGCCGGGGTC
GCCGGCCTGCCCGACGACGATGCCGGCGAGCTGCCCGCCGCAGTCGTCGTGCTGGAACACGGTAAAACCA
TGACCGAGAAGGAGATCGTGGACTATGTGGCCAGCCAGGTTACAACCGCCAAGAAGCTGCGCGGTGGTGT
TGTGTTCGTGGACGAGGTGCCTAAAGGACTGACCGGCAAGTTGGACGCCCGCAAGATCCGCGAGATTCTC
ATTAAGGCCAAGAAGGGCGGCAAGATCGCCGTGTAATAATTCTAGAGTCGGGGCGGCCGGCCGCTTCGAG
CAGACATGATAAGATACATTGATGAGTTTGGACAAACCACAACTAGAATGCAGTGAAAAAAATGCTTTAT
TTGTGAAATTTGTGATGCTATTGCTTTATTTGTAACCATTATAAGCTGCAATAAACAAGTTAACAACAAC
AATTGCATTCATTTTATGTTTCAGGTTCAGGGGGAGGTGTGGGAGGTTTTTTAAAGCAAGTAAAACCTCT
ACAAATGTGGTAAAATCGATAAGGATCCGTCGACCGATGCCCTTGAGAGCCTTCAACCCAGTCAGCTCCT
TCCGGTGGGCGCGGGGCATGACTATCGTCGCCGCACTTATGACTGTCTTCTTTATCATGCAACTCGTAGG
ACAGGTGCCGGCAGCGCTCTTCCGCTTCCTCGCTCACTGACTCGCTGCGCTCGGTCGTTCGGCTGCGGCG
AGCGGTATCAGCTCACTCAAAGGCGGTAATACGGTTATCCACAGAATCAGGGGATAACGCAGGAAAGAAC
ATGTGAGCAAAAGGCCAGCAAAAGGCCAGGAACCGTAAAAAGGCCGCGTTGCTGGCGTTTTTCCATAGGC
TCCGCCCCCCTGACGAGCATCACAAAAATCGACGCTCAAGTCAGAGGTGGCGAAACCCGACAGGACTATA
AAGATACCAGGCGTTTCCCCCTGGAAGCTCCCTCGTGCGCTCTCCTGTTCCGACCCTGCCGCTTACCGGA
TACCTGTCCGCCTTTCTCCCTTCGGGAAGCGTGGCGCTTTCTCATAGCTCACGCTGTAGGTATCTCAGTT
CGGTGTAGGTCGTTCGCTCCAAGCTGGGCTGTGTGCACGAACCCCCCGTTCAGCCCGACCGCTGCGCCTT
ATCCGGTAACTATCGTCTTGAGTCCAACCCGGTAAGACACGACTTATCGCCACTGGCAGCAGCCACTGGT
AACAGGATTAGCAGAGCGAGGTATGTAGGCGGTGCTACAGAGTTCTTGAAGTGGTGGCCTAACTACGGCT
ACACTAGAAGAACAGTATTTGGTATCTGCGCTCTGCTGAAGCCAGTTACCTTCGGAAAAAGAGTTGGTAG
CTCTTGATCCGGCAAACAAACCACCGCTGGTAGCGGTGGTTTTTTTGTTTGCAAGCAGCAGATTACGCGC
AGAAAAAAAGGATCTCAAGAAGATCCTTTGATCTTTTCTACGGGGTCTGACGCTCAGTGGAACGAAAACT
CACGTTAAGGGATTTTGGTCATGAGATTATCAAAAAGGATCTTCACCTAGATCCTTTTAAATTAAAAATG
AAGTTTTAAATCAATCTAAAGTATATATGAGTAAACTTGGTCTGACAGCGGCCGCAAATGCTAAACCACT
GCAGTGGTTACCAGTGCTTGATCAGTGAGGCACCGATCTCAGCGATCTGCCTATTTCGTTCGTCCATAGT
GGCCTGACTCCCCGTCGTGTAGATCACTACGATTCGTGAGGGCTTACCATCAGGCCCCAGCGCAGCAATG
ATGCCGCGAGAGCCGCGTTCACCGGCCCCCGATTTGTCAGCAATGAACCAGCCAGCAGGGAGGGCCGAGC
GAAGAAGTGGTCCTGCTACTTTGTCCGCCTCCATCCAGTCTATGAGCTGCTGTCGTGATGCTAGAGTAAG
AAGTTCGCCAGTGAGTAGTTTCCGAAGAGTTGTGGCCATTGCTACTGGCATCGTGGTATCACGCTCGTCG
TTCGGTATGGCTTCGTTCAACTCTGGTTCCCAGCGGTCAAGCCGGGTCACATGATCACCCATATTATGAA
GAAATGCAGTCAGCTCCTTAGGGCCTCCGATCGTTGTCAGAAGTAAGTTGGCCGCGGTGTTGTCGCTCAT
GGTAATGGCAGCACTACACAATTCTCTTACCGTCATGCCATCCGTAAGATGCTTTTCCGTGACCGGCGAG
TACTCAACCAAGTCGTTTTGTGAGTAGTGTATACGGCGACCAAGCTGCTCTTGCCCGGCGTCTATACGGG
ACAACACCGCGCCACATAGCAGTACTTTGAAAGTGCTCATCATCGGGAATCGTTCTTCGGGGCGGAAAGA
CTCAAGGATCTTGCCGCTATTGAGATCCAGTTCGATATAGCCCACTCTTGCACCCAGTTGATCTTCAGCA
TCTTTTACTTTCACCAGCGTTTCGGGGTGTGCAAAAACAGGCAAGCAAAATGCCGCAAAGAAGGGAATGA
GTGCGACACGAAAATGTTGGATGCTCATACTCGTCCTTTTTCAATATTATTGAAGCATTTATCAGGGTTA
CTAGTACGTCTCTCAAGGATAAGTAAGTAATATTAAGGTACGGGAGGTATTGGACAGGCCGCAATAAAAT
ATCTTTATTTTCATTACATCTGTGTGTTGGTTTTTTGTGTGAATCGATAGTACTAACATACGCTCTCCAT
CAAAACAAAACGAAACAAAACAAACTAGCAAAATAGGCTGTCCCCAGTGCAAGTGCAGGTGCCAGAACAT
TTCTCT
